Addgene plasmid #130075: pRDAX-145 N-Tag GFP[2] L32 GCNZipper EBPF2
Purpose: PPI (BiFC/TriFC) assay vector
Depositing lab: Gary Lewin. Depositing organization: Max-Delbrueck-Centrum fuer Molekulare Medizin (MDC).
Backbone
  Vector backbone: custom built
  Vector type: Mammalian Expression
Growth in bacteria
  Bacterial resistance: Ampicillin, 100 μg/mL
  Growth temperature: 37°C
  Growth strain: DH5alpha
  Copy number: High Copy
Gene/Insert
  Gene/Insert name: GCN Zipper
  Species: M. musculus (mouse)
  Cloning method: Restriction Enzyme; 5′ cloning site unknown (unknown if destroyed); 3′ cloning site unknown (unknown if destroyed)
Terms and licenses: Academic/Nonprofit Terms; Industry Terms: Not Available to Industry
How to cite: pRDAX-145 N-Tag GFP[2] L32 GCNZipper EBPF2 was a gift from Gary Lewin (Addgene plasmid # 130075 ; http://n2t.net/addgene:130075 ; RRID:Addgene_130075)
