[The description below was written by a language model from this plasmid's Addgene catalogue record and pLannotate feature annotations shown in this document.]
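Description:
pRDAX-145 N-Tag GFP[2] L32 GCNZipper EBPF2 is a custom-built mammalian expression plasmid of about 6.2 kb, intended as a vector for protein–protein interaction assays based on bimolecular or trimolecular fluorescence complementation (BiFC/TriFC). It is propagated in E. coli at high copy from a ColE1/pUC-type origin and selected with ampicillin through the β-lactamase gene and its native promoter. No mammalian selection marker is annotated, which suggests transient transfection use.

Expression is driven by the human CMV immediate-early enhancer and promoter, followed by a chimeric β-globin/immunoglobulin intron that promotes efficient processing of the transcript. The first open reading frame contains a GCN4 leucine zipper fragment, a well-known self-associating coiled coil. The plasmid name indicates it carries an N-terminal split-GFP fragment ("GFP[2]") joined through a linker ("L32"). Neither the GFP fragment nor the linker is annotated in the feature table, although unannotated sequence lies between the intron and the zipper. The catalogue lists the insert species as mouse, whereas the annotation matches the zipper to yeast GCN4.

Downstream, an EMCV IRES allows cap-independent translation of EBFP2 from the same mRNA, so blue fluorescence reports transfection and expression independently of any reconstituted GFP signal. A second chimeric intron, a WPRE and the bGH polyadenylation signal complete the transcription unit. A β-globin fragment with a rabbit β-globin poly(A) signal and a T3 promoter lie further downstream, probably as backbone remnants. Given the zipper's strong dimerisation, the construct likely serves as a positive control or reference partner for complementation, though the record does not say so.
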