Features (pLannotate 1.2.2; 16 found; start..end, strand, type, name):
    153..530     +  enhancer       CMV enhancer: human cytomegalovirus immediate early enhancer
    532..731     +  promoter       CMV promoter: human cytomegalovirus (CMV) immediate early promoter
    870..1002    +  intron         chimeric intron: chimera between introns from human β-globin and immunoglobulin heavy chain genes
   1185..1325    +  CDS            GCN4 (fragment): GCN4_YEAST - Also known as AAS101 From Saccharomyces cerevisiae (strain ATCC 204508 / S288c) (Baker's yeast).
   1342..1928    +  misc_feature   IRES2: internal ribosome entry site (IRES) of the encephalomyocarditis virus (EMCV)
   1929..2648    +  CDS            EBFP2: enhanced blue variant of GFP (Ai et al., 2007) mammalian codon-optimized
   2694..2826    +  intron         chimeric intron: chimera between introns from human β-globin and immunoglobulin heavy chain genes
   2835..3423    +  misc_feature   WPRE: woodchuck hepatitis virus posttranscriptional regulatory element
   3427..3443    +  misc_feature   MCS (fragment): pUC18/19 multiple cloning site
   3456..3567    +  polyA_signal   bGH poly(A) signal: bovine growth hormone polyadenylation signal
   3663..3681    -  promoter       T3 promoter: promoter for bacteriophage T3 RNA polymerase
   3740..3814    +  CDS            HBB (fragment): HBB_PONPY - Experimental evidence at transcript level: Swiss-Prot protein existence level 2. Involved in oxygen transport from the lung to the various peripheral tissues. From Pongo pygmaeus (Bornean orangutan).
   3885..3940    +  polyA_signal   β-globin poly(A) signal: rabbit β-globin polyadenylation signal (Gil and Proudfoot, 1987)
   4319..4907    -  rep_origin     ori: high-copy-number ColE1/pMB1/pBR322/pUC origin of replication
   5078..5938    -  CDS            AmpR: β-lactamase; bla; confers resistance to ampicillin, carbenicillin, and related antibiotics
   5939..6043    -  promoter       AmpR promoter: bla
>Addgene plasmid #130075 | pRDAX-145 N-Tag GFP[2] L32 GCNZipper EBPF2 | addgene full sequence | sequence record 270714 | Addgene NGS Result
CTGCCTCCAGGCCTCAATATTGGCCATTAGCCATATTATTCATTGGTTATATAGCATAAATCAATATTGG
CTATTGGCCATTGCATACGTTGTATCTATATCATAATATGTACATTTATATTGGCTCATGTCCAATATGA
CCGCCATGTTGGCATTGATTATTGACTAGTTATTAATAGTAATCAATTACGGGGTCATTAGTTCATAGCC
CATATATGGAGTTCCGCGTTACATAACTTACGGTAAATGGCCCGCCTGGCTGACCGCCCAACGACCCCCG
CCCATTGACGTCAATAATGACGTATGTTCCCATAGTAACGCCAATAGGGACTTTCCATTGACGTCAATGG
GTGGAGTATTTACGGTAAACTGCCCACTTGGCAGTACATCAAGTGTATCATATGCCAAGTCCGCCCCCTA
TTGACGTCAATGACGGTAAATGGCCCGCCTGGCATTATGCCCAGTACATGACCTTACGGGACTTTCCTAC
TTGGCAGTACATCTACGTATTAGTCATCGCTATTACCATGGTGATGCGGTTTTGGCAGTACACCAATGGG
CGTGGATAGCGGTTTGACTCACGGGGATTTCCAAGTCTCCACCCCATTGACGTCAATGGGAGTTTGTTTT
GGCACCAAAATCAACGGGACTTTCCAAAATGTCGTAATAACCCCGCCCCGTTGACGCAAATGGGCGGTAG
GCGTGTACGGTGGGAGGTCTATATAAGCAGAGCTCGTTTAGTGAACCGTCAGATCACTAGAAGCTTTATT
GCGGTAGTTTATCACAGTTAAATTGCTAACGCAGTCAGTGCTTCTGACACAACAGTCTCGAACTTAAGCT
GCAGAAGTTGGTCGTGAGGCACTGGGCAGGTAAGTATCAAGGTTACAAGACAGGTTTAAGGAGACCAATA
GAAACTGGGCTTGTCGAGACAGAGAAGACTCTTGCGTTTCTGATAGGCACCTATTGGTCTTACTGACATC
CACTTTGCCTTTCTCTCCACAGGTGTCCACTCCCAGGCCACCATGGAAAAGAGGGACCACATGGTGCTGC
TCGAGTACGTCACAGCAGCTGGCATCACCGATGCCAGCGACGTGGGTGGCGGAGGGAGCGAAGGCGGCGG
ATCCGGAGGGCCTGGCTCTGGCGGAGAGGGGAGCGCTGGAGGCGGGTCAGCCGGTGGTGGGAGTAACACT
GAAGCCGCCAGGCGTTCTCGTGCGAGAAAGTTGCAAAGAATGAAACAACTTGAAGACAAGGTTGAAGAAT
TGCTTTCGAAAAATTATCACTTGGAAAATGAGGTTGCCAGATTAAAGAAATTAGTTGGCGAACGCTAAGA
ATTCAGATCCGCCCCTCTCCCTCCCCCCCCCCTAACGTTACTGGCCGAAGCCGCTTGGAATAAGGCCGGT
GTGCGTTTGTCTATATGTTATTTTCCACCATATTGCCGTCTTTTGGCAATGTGAGGGCCCGGAAACCTGG
CCCTGTCTTCTTGACGAGCATTCCTAGGGGTCTTTCCCCTCTCGCCAAAGGAATGCAAGGTCTGTTGAAT
GTCGTGAAGGAAGCAGTTCCTCTGGTAGCTTCTTGAAGACAAACAACGTCTGTAGCGACCCTTTGCAGGC
AGCGGAACCCCCCACCTGGCGACAGGTGCCTCTGCGGCCAAAAGCCACGTGTATAAGATACACCTGCAAA
GGCGGCACAACCCCAGTGCCACGTTGTGAGTTGGATAGTTGTGGAAAGAGTCAAATGGCTCTCCTCAAGC
GTATTCAACAAGGGGCTGAAGGATGCCCAGAAGGTACCCCATTGTATGGGATCTGATCTGGGGCCTCGGT
ACACATGCTTTACATGTGTTTAGTCGAGGTTAAAAAAACGTCTAGGCCCCCCGAACCACGGGGACGTGGT
TTTCCTTTGAAAAACACGATGATAATATGGCCACAACCATGGTGAGCAAGGGCGAGGAGCTGTTCACCGG
GGTGGTGCCCATCCTGGTCGAGCTGGACGGCGACGTAAACGGCCACAAGTTCAGCGTGAGGGGCGAGGGC
GAGGGCGATGCCACCAACGGCAAGCTGACCCTGAAGTTCATCTGCACCACCGGCAAGCTGCCCGTGCCCT
GGCCCACCCTCGTGACCACCCTGAGCCACGGCGTGCAGTGCTTCGCCCGCTACCCCGACCACATGAAGCA
GCACGACTTCTTCAAGTCCGCCATGCCCGAAGGCTACGTCCAGGAGCGCACCATCTTCTTCAAGGACGAC
GGCACCTACAAGACCCGCGCCGAGGTGAAGTTCGAGGGCGACACCCTGGTGAACCGCATCGAGCTGAAGG
GCGTCGACTTCAAGGAGGACGGCAACATCCTGGGGCACAAGCTGGAGTACAACTTCAACAGCCACAACAT
CTATATCATGGCCGTCAAGCAGAAGAACGGCATCAAGGTGAACTTCAAGATCCGCCACAACGTGGAGGAC
GGCAGCGTGCAGCTCGCCGACCACTACCAGCAGAACACCCCCATCGGCGACGGCCCCGTGCTGCTGCCCG
ACAGCCACTACCTGAGCACCCAGTCCGTGCTGAGCAAAGACCCCAACGAGAAGCGCGATCACATGGTCCT
GCTGGAGTTCCGCACCGCCGCCGGGATCACTCTCGGCATGGACGAGCTGTACAAGTAAACCGGTGCTCGA
GGTACCGATGAATAGCTAAGGTCGAGGCCGCAGGTAAGTATCAAGGTTACAAGACAGGTTTAAGGAGACC
AATAGAAACTGGGCTTGTCGAGACAGAGAAGACTCTTGCGTTTCTGATAGGCACCTATTGGTCTTACTGA
CATCCACTTTGCCTTTCTCTCCACAGGTGTCGACAATCAACCTCTGGATTACAAAATTTGTGAAAGATTG
ACTGGTATTCTTAACTATGTTGCTCCTTTTACGCTATGTGGATACGCTGCTTTAATGCCTTTGTATCATG
CTATTGCTTCCCGTATGGCTTTCATTTTCTCCTCCTTGTATAAATCCTGGTTGCTGTCTCTTTATGAGGA
GTTGTGGCCCGTTGTCAGGCAACGTGGCGTGGTGTGCACTGTGTTTGCTGACGCAACCCCCACTGGTTGG
GGCATTGCCACCACCTGTCAGCTCCTTTCCGGGACTTTCGCTTTCCCCCTCCCTATTGCCACGGCGGAAC
TCATCGCCGCCTGCCTTGCCCGCTGCTGGACAGGGGCTCGGCTGTTGGGCACTGACAATTCCGTGGTGTT
GTCGGGGAAGCTGACGTCCTTTCCATGGCTGCTCGCCTGTGTTGCCACCTGGATTCTGCGCGGGACGTCC
TTCTGCTACGTCCCTTCGGCCCTCAATCCAGCGGACCTTCCTTCCCGCGGCCTGCTGCCGGCTCTGCGGC
CTCTTCCGCGTCTTCGCCTTCGCCCTCAGACGAGTCGGATCTCCCTTTGGGCCGCCTCCCCGCCTGGAAT
TCGAGCTCGGTACGATCAGCCTCGACTGTGCCTTCTAGTTGCCAGCCATCTGTTGTTTGCCCCTCCCCCG
TGCCTTCCTTGACCCTGGAAGGTGCCACTCCCACTGTCCTTTCCTAATAAAATGAGGAAATTGCATCGCA
TTGTCTGAGTAGGTGTCATTCTATTCTGGGGGGTGGGGTGGGGCAGGACAGCAAGGGGGAGGATTGGGAA
GACAATAGCCCAGCTTTTGTTCCCTTTAGTGAGGGTTAATTGCGCGCTTGGCGTAATCATGGTCATAGCT
GTTTCCTGTGTGAAATTGTTATCCGCTAATTCACTCCTCAGGTGCAGGCTGCCTATCAGAAGGTGGTGGC
TGGTGTGGCCAATGCCCTGGCTCACAAATACCACTGAGATCTTTTTCCCTCTGCCAAAAATTATGGGGAC
ATCATGAAGCCCCTTGAGCATCTGACTTCTGGCTAATAAAGGAAATTTATTTTCATTGCAATAGTGTGTT
GGAATTTTTTGTGTCTCTCACTCGGAAGGACATATGGGAGGGCAAATCATTTAAAACATCAGAATGAGTA
TTTGGTTTAGAGTTTGGCAACATATGCCCATATGCTGGCTGCCATGAACAAAGGTTGGCTATAAAGAGGT
CATCAGTATATGAAACAGCCCCCTGCTGTCCATTCCTTATTCCATAGAAAAGCCTTGACTTGAGGTTAGA
TTTTTTTTATATTTTGTTTTGTGTTATTTTTTTCTTTAACATCCCTAAAATTTTCCTTACATGTTTTACT
AGCCAGATTTTTCCTCCTCTCCTGACTACTCCCAGTCATAGCTGTCCCTCTTCTCTTATGGAGATCGGCC
GGCCGCCGGCGTCGACGCGCGCGGCCGCGGCGCGCCGTTGCTGGCGTTTTTCCATAGGCTCCGCCCCCCT
GACGAGCATCACAAAAATCGACGCTCAAGTCAGAGGTGGCGAAACCCGACAGGACTATAAAGATACCAGG
CGTTTCCCCCTGGAAGCTCCCTCGTGCGCTCTCCTGTTCCGACCCTGCCGCTTACCGGATACCTGTCCGC
CTTTCTCCCTTCGGGAAGCGTGGCGCTTTCTCATAGCTCACGCTGTAGGTATCTCAGTTCGGTGTAGGTC
GTTCGCTCCAAGCTGGGCTGTGTGCACGAACCCCCCGTTCAGCCCGACCGCTGCGCCTTATCCGGTAACT
ATCGTCTTGAGTCCAACCCGGTAAGACACGACTTATCGCCACTGGCAGCAGCCACTGGTAACAGGATTAG
CAGAGCGAGGTATGTAGGCGGTGCTACAGAGTTCTTGAAGTGGTGGCCTAACTACGGCTACACTAGAAGA
ACAGTATTTGGTATCTGCGCTCTGCTGAAGCCAGTTACCTTCGGAAAAAGAGTTGGTAGCTCTTGATCCG
GCAAACAAACCACCGCTGGTAGCGGTGGTTTTTTTGTTTGCAAGCAGCAGATTACGCGCAGAAAAAAAGG
ATCTCAAGAAGATCCTTTGATCTTTTCTACGGGGTCTGACGCTCAGTGGAACGAAAACTCACGTTAAGGG
ATTTTGGTCATGAGATTATCAAAAAGGATCTTCACCTAGATCCTTTTAAATTAAAAATGAAGTTTTAAAT
CAATCTAAAGTATATATGAGTAAACTTGGTCTGACAGTTACCAATGCTTAATCAGTGAGGCACCTATCTC
AGCGATCTGTCTATTTCGTTCATCCATAGTTGCCTGACTCCCCGTCGTGTAGATAACTACGATACGGGAG
GGCTTACCATCTGGCCCCAGTGCTGCAATGATACCGCGAGACCCACGCTCACCGGCTCCAGATTTATCAG
CAATAAACCAGCCAGCCGGAAGGGCCGAGCGCAGAAGTGGTCCTGCAACTTTATCCGCCTCCATCCAGTC
TATTAATTGTTGCCGGGAAGCTAGAGTAAGTAGTTCGCCAGTTAATAGTTTGCGCAACGTTGTTGCCATT
GCTACAGGCATCGTGGTGTCACGCTCGTCGTTTGGTATGGCTTCATTCAGCTCCGGTTCCCAACGATCAA
GGCGAGTTACATGATCCCCCATGTTGTGCAAAAAAGCGGTTAGCTCCTTCGGTCCTCCGATCGTTGTCAG
AAGTAAGTTGGCCGCAGTGTTATCACTCATGGTTATGGCAGCACTGCATAATTCTCTTACTGTCATGCCA
TCCGTAAGATGCTTTTCTGTGACTGGTGAGTACTCAACCAAGTCATTCTGAGAATAGTGTATGCGGCGAC
CGAGTTGCTCTTGCCCGGCGTCAATACGGGATAATACCGCGCCACATAGCAGAACTTTAAAAGTGCTCAT
CATTGGAAAACGTTCTTCGGGGCGAAAACTCTCAAGGATCTTACCGCTGTTGAGATCCAGTTCGATGTAA
CCCACTCGTGCACCCAACTGATCTTCAGCATCTTTTACTTTCACCAGCGTTTCTGGGTGAGCAAAAACAG
GAAGGCAAAATGCCGCAAAAAAGGGAATAAGGGCGACACGGAAATGTTGAATACTCATACTCTTCCTTTT
TCAATATTATTGAAGCATTTATCAGGGTTATTGTCTCATGAGCGGATACATATTTGAATGTATTTAGAAA
AATAAACAAATAGGGGTTCCGCGCACATTTCCCCGAAAAGTGCCACCTGACGTCTAAGAAACCATTATTA
TCATGACATTAACCTATAAAAATAGGCGTATCACGAGGCCCTTTCGTCTACGCGCGCGCCGGCGGCGCGC
CGTCGACGGCCGGCCGCGGCCGC
